>Addgene plasmid #63336 | pFusX2-54 | depositor partial sequence | sequence record 105190 | pFusX2_TCC
AGTCTTAAGCGTCTCCCTGACCCCGGACCAAGTGGTGGCTATCGCCAGCAACGGTGGCGGCAAGCAAGCG
CTCGAAACGGTGCAGCGGCTGTTGCCGGTGCTGTGCCAGGACCATGGCCTGACTCCGGACCAAGTGGTGG
CTATCGCCAGCCACGATGGCGGCAAGCAAGCGCTCGAAACGGTGCAGCGGCTGTTGCCGGTGCTGTGCCA
GGACCATGGCCTGACTCCGGACCAAGTGGTGGCTATCGCCAGCCACGATGGCGGCAAGCAAGCGCTCGAA
ACGGTGCAGCGGCTGTTGCCGGTGCTGTGCCAGGACCATGGCGAGACGTC
