>Addgene plasmid #63336 | pFusX2-54 | depositor partial sequence | sequence record 105191 | FusX2
CGTCTCCCTGACCCCGGACCAAGTGGTGGCTATCGAGACCGGCGCCGCTACGGGCGCGTCCCATTCGCCA
TTCAGGCTGCGCAACTGTTGGGAAGGGCGATCGGTGCGGGCTCTTCGCTATTACGCCAGCTGGCGAAAGG
GGGATGTGCTGCAAGGCGATTAAGTTGGGAACGCCAGGGTTTTCCCAGTCACGACGTTGTAAAACGACGG
CCAGTGAGCGCGCGTAATCGACTCACTATAGGGCGAATTGGGTACCGGGCCCCCCCTCGAGGTCCTCCAG
CTTTTGTTCCCTTTAGTGAGGGTTAATTGCGCGCTTGGCGTAATCATGGTCATAGCTGTTTCCTGTGTGA
AATTGTTATCCGCTCACAATTCCACACAACATACGAGCCGGAAGCATAAAGTGTAAAGCCTGGGGTGCCT
AATGAGTGAGCTAACTCACATTAATTGCGTTGCGCTCACTGCCCGCTTTCCACCGGTGGTCTCTGGCGGC
AAGCAAGCGCTCGAAACGGTGCAGCGGCTGTTGCCGGTGCTGTGCCAGGACCATGGCGAGACGTCTAGAC
CAGCCAGGACAGAAATGCCTCGACTTCGCTGCTACCCAAGGTTGCCGGGTGACGCACACCGTGGAAACGG
ATGAAGGCACGAACCCAGTGGACATAAGCCTGTTCGGTTCGTAAGCTGTAATGCAAGTAGCGTATGCGCT
CACGCAACTGGTCCAGAACCTTGACCGAACGCAGCGGTGGTAACGGCGCAGTGGCGGTTTTCATGGCTTG
TTATGACTGTTTTTTTGGGGTACAGTCTATGCCTCGGGCATCCAAGCAGCAAGCGCGTTACGCCGTGGGT
CGATGTTTGATGTTATGGAGCAGCAACGATGTTACGCAGCAGGGCAGTCGCCCTAAAACAAAGTTAAACA
TTATGAGGGAAGCGGTGATCGCCGAAGTATCGACTCAACTATCAGAGGTAGTTGGCGTCATCGAGCGCCA
TCTCGAACCGACGTTGCTGGCCGTACATTTGTACGGCTCCGCAGTGGATGGCGGCCTGAAGCCACACAGT
GATATTGATTTGCTGGTTACGGTGACCGTAAGGCTTGATGAAACAACGCGGCGAGCTTTGATCAACGACC
TTTTGGAAACTTCGGCTTCCCCTGGAGAGAGCGAGATTCTCCGCGCTGTAGAAGTCACCATTGTTGTGCA
CGACGACATCATTCCGTGGCGTTATCCAGCTAAGCGCGAACTGCAATTTGGAGAATGGCAGCGCAATGAC
ATTCTTGCAGGTATCTTCGAGCCAGCCACGATCGACATTGATCTGGCTATCTTGCTGACAAAAGCAAGAG
AACATAGCGTTGCCTTGGTAGGTCCAGCGGCGGAGGAACTCTTTGATCCGGTTCCTGAACAGGATCTATT
TGAGGCGCTAAATGAAACCTTAACGCTATGGAACTCGCCGCCCGACTGGGCTGGCGATGAGCGAAATGTA
GTGCTTACGTTGTCCCGCATTTGGTACAGCGCAGTAACCGGCAAAATCGCGCCGAAGGATGTCGCTGCCG
ACTGGGCAATGGAGCGCCTGCCGGCCCAGTATCAGCCCGTCATACTTGAAGCTAGACAGGCTTATCTTGG
ACAAGAAGAAGATCGCTTGGCCTCGCGCGCAGATCAGTTGGAAGAATTTGTCCACTACGTGAAAGGCGAG
ATCACCAAGGTAGTCGGCAAATAACCCTCGAGCCACCCATGACCAAAATCCCTTAACGTGAGTTACGCGT
CGTTCCACTGAGCGTCAGACCCCGTAGAAAAGATCAAAGGATCTTCTTGAGATCCTTTTTTTCTGCGCGT
AATCTGCTGCTTGCAAACAAAAAAACCACCGCTACCAGCGGTGGTTTGTTTGCCGGATCAAGAGCTACCA
ACTCTTTTTCCGAAGGTAACTGGCTTCAGCAGAGCGCAGATACCAAATACTGTCCTTCTAGTGTAGCCGT
AGTTAGGCCACCACTTCAAGAACTCTGTAGCACCGCCTACATACCTCGCTCTGCTAATCCTGTTACCAGT
GGCTGCTGCCAGTGGCGATAAGTCGTGTCTTACCGGGTTGGACTCAAGACGATAGTTACCGGATAAGGCG
CAGCGGTCGGGCTGAACGGGGGGTTCGTGCACACAGCCCAGCTTGGAGCGAACGACCTACACCGAACTGA
GATACCTACAGCGTGAGCATTGAGAAAGCGCCACGCTTCCCGAAGGGAGAAAGGCGGACAGGTATCCGGT
AAGCGGCAGGGTCGGAACAGGAGAGCGCACGAGGGAGCTTCCAGGGGGAAACGCCTGGTATCTTTATAGT
CCTGTCGGGTTTCGCCACCTCTGACTTGAGCGTCGATTTTTGTGATGCTCGTCAGGGGGGCGGAGCCTAT
GGAAAAACGCCAGCAACGCGGCCTTTTTACGGTTCCTGGCCTTTTGCTGGCCTTTTGCTCACATGTTCTT
TCCTGCGTTATCCCCTGATTCTGTGGATAACCGTATTACCGCCTTTGAGTGAGCTGATACCGCTCGCCGC
AGCCGAACGACCGAGCGCAGCGAGTCAGTGAGCGAGGAAGCGGAAGAGCGCCCAATACGCAAACCGCCTC
TCCCCGCGCGTTGGCCGATTCATTAATGCAGCTGGCACGACAGGTTTCCCGACTGGAAAGCGGGCAGTGA
GCGCAACGCAATTAATACGCGTACCGCTAGCCAGGAAGAGTTTGTAGAAACGCAAAAAGGCCATCCGTCA
GGATGGCCTTCTGCTTAGTTTGATGCCTGGCAGTTTATGGCGGGCGTCCTGCCCGCCACCCTCCGGGCCG
TTGCTTCACAACGTTCAAATCCGCTCCCGGCGGATTTGTCCTACTCAGGAGAGCGTTCACCGACAAACAA
CAGATAAAACGAAAGGCCCAGTCTTCCGACTGAGCCTTTCGTTTTATTTGATGCCTGGCAGTTCCCTACT
CTCGCGTTAACGCTAGCATGGATGTTTTCCCAGTCACGACGTTGTAAAACGACGGCCAGTCTTAAG
