>Addgene plasmid #63336 | pFusX2-54 | addgene partial sequence | sequence record 115562 | pCR8_R1 5'-cgaaccgaacaggcttatgt-3'
GTGCGTCACCCGGCAACCTTGGGTAGCAGCGAAGTCGAGGCATTTCTGTCCTGGCTGGTCTAGACGTCTC
GCCATGGTCCTGGCACAGCACCGGCAACAGCCGCTGCACCGTTTCGAGCGCTTGCTTGCCGCCATCGTGG
CTGGCGATAGCCACCACTTGGTCCGGAGTCAGGCCATGGTCCTGGCACAGCACCGGCAACAGCCGCTGCA
CCGTTTCGAGCGCTTGCTTGCCGCCATCGTGGCTGGCGATAGCCACCACTTGGTCCGGAGTCAGGCCATG
GTCCTGGCACAGCACCGGCAACAGCCGCTGCACCGTTTCGAGCGCTTGCTTGCCGCCACCGTTGCTGGCG
ATAGCCACCACTTGGTCCGGGGTCAGGGAGACGCTTAAGACTGGCCGTCGTTTTACAACGTCGTGACTGG
GAAAACATCCATGCTAGCGTTAACGCGAGAGTAGGGAACTGCCAGGCATCAAATAAAACGAAAGGCTCAG
TCGGAAGACTGGGCCTTTCGTTTTATCTGTTGTTTGTCGGTGAACGCTCTCCTGAGTAGGACAAATCCGC
CGGGAGCGGATTTGAACGTTGTGAAGCAACGGCCCGGAGGGTGGCGGGCAGGACGCCCGCCATAAACTGC
CAGGCATCAAACTAAGCAGAAGGCCATCCTGACGGATGGCCTTTTTGCGTTTCT
