[The description below was written by a language model from this plasmid's Addgene catalogue record.]
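Description:
pFusX2-54 is a bacterial library plasmid from the FusX system, a one-step method for assembling TALE repeat arrays for TALENs and related genome-targeting proteins. It is built on the FusX2 backbone, recorded as about 3 kb without the insert. It is maintained as a high-copy plasmid in standard E. coli cloning strains under spectinomycin selection. The record does not name the origin of replication or list any promoter. None would be expected to matter here, because the plasmid serves as a donor of a DNA module rather than as an expression vector.

The insert is a synthetic trimer of TALE repeats carrying the repeat-variable diresidues NG, HD and HD. Under the standard TALE code these recognise T, C and C respectively, which explains the alternative name X2_TCC. The "X2" designation marks this module as the one that fills RVD positions 4 to 6 of the final array. The plasmid is therefore one member of a set of pre-built triplets covering the possible three-base combinations at that position. The trimer was placed in the backbone using BsaI, a type IIS enzyme, and those sites were destroyed during cloning.

In use, the plasmid matching the desired target sequence at positions 4 to 6 is chosen and combined with the corresponding modules for the other positions and a receiver backbone, yielding a complete TALE DNA-binding domain. The record gives no feature table, so the flanking release sites and overhangs used in that final assembly are not documented here.
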