Addgene plasmid #63336: pFusX2-54
Purpose: Encodes RVD positions 4-6 in TALEN assembly
Depositing lab: Stephen Ekker. Depositing organization: Mayo Foundation for Medical Education and Research. Publication: FusX: A rapid one-step TALE assembly system for genome science. Ma AC, McNulty MS, Tanya PL, Jarryd CM, Martinez-Galvez G, Argue DP, Lee HB, Urban MD, Bullard CE, Blackburn PR, Man TK, Clark KJ, Ekker SC. Hum Gene Ther. 2016 Jun;27(6):451-63. doi: 10.1089/hum.2015.172 PubMed 26854857.
Backbone
  Vector backbone: FusX2
  Backbone size w/o insert (bp): 3006
  Vector type: TALEN
Growth in bacteria
  Bacterial resistance: Spectinomycin, 50 μg/mL
  Growth temperature: 37°C
  Growth strain: DH5alpha
  Copy number: High Copy
Gene/Insert
  Gene/Insert name: NG HD HD (alt name: X2_TCC)
  Species: Synthetic
  Mutation: none
  Cloning method: Restriction Enzyme; 5′ cloning site BsaI (destroyed during cloning); 3′ cloning site BsaI (destroyed during cloning)
  Sequencing primers: 5′ pCR8_F1; 3′ pCR8_R1
Terms and licenses: Academic/Nonprofit Terms; Industry Terms: Not Available to Industry
How to cite: pFusX2-54 was a gift from Stephen Ekker (Addgene plasmid # 63336 ; http://n2t.net/addgene:63336 ; RRID:Addgene_63336)
